Addgene plasmid #225888: Vsx2 mR3-17 +SV40 base prom-GFP-IRES-AP
Purpose: Enhancer reporter
Depositing lab: Michael Dyer. Depositing organization: St. Jude Children's Research Hospital. Publication: Evolutionary conservation of VSX2 super-enhancer modules in retinal development. Honnell V, Sweeney S, Norrie J, Parks M, Ramirez C, Jannu AJ, Xu B, Teubner B, Lee AY, Bell C, Dyer MA. Development. 2024 Jul 1;151(13):dev202435. doi: 10.1242/dev.202435. Epub 2024 Jul 12. PubMed 38994775.
Backbone
  Vector backbone: pCAGEN
  Backbone manufacturer: Connie Cepko, Addgene plasmid #11160
  Vector type: Mammalian Expression
Growth in bacteria
  Bacterial resistance: Ampicillin, 100 μg/mL
  Growth temperature: 37°C
  Growth strain: DH5alpha
  Copy number: High Copy
Gene/Insert
  Gene/Insert name: mR3-17
  Species: M. musculus (mouse)
  Tag / fusion protein: EGFP (C terminal on backbone)
  Cloning method: Restriction Enzyme; 5′ cloning site Unknown (unknown if destroyed)
Terms and licenses: Academic/Nonprofit Terms; Industry Terms: Not Available to Industry
Depositor comments: Contains SEAP reporter
How to cite: Vsx2 mR3-17 +SV40 base prom-GFP-IRES-AP was a gift from Michael Dyer (Addgene plasmid # 225888 ; http://n2t.net/addgene:225888 ; RRID:Addgene_225888)
