[The description below was written by a language model from this plasmid's Addgene catalogue record and pLannotate feature annotations shown in this document.]
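Description:
Vsx2 mR3-17 +SV40 base prom-GFP-IRES-AP is a mammalian enhancer-reporter plasmid of about 10.6 kb built on the pCAGEN backbone. It is maintained in E. coli through a high-copy ColE1/pUC-type origin and selected with ampicillin via the β-lactamase (AmpR) gene and its native promoter. The backbone also carries an SV40 origin with an adjacent SV40 poly(A) signal, along with lac promoter/operator remnants that have no evident role in the reporter function.

The payload tests the regulatory activity of mR3-17, a mouse genomic fragment associated by name with the Vsx2 locus; the related publication concerns modules of the VSX2 super-enhancer in retinal development. The reporter unit lies on the minus strand. An SV40 early promoter, described in the construct name as a basal promoter, drives a bicistronic transcript encoding EGFP, then an EMCV IRES, then an alkaline phosphatase annotated as a SEAP fragment (human placental origin), and ends with rabbit β-globin 3′ sequence and its poly(A) signal. The IRES allows cap-independent translation of the phosphatase from the same mRNA, so one transcriptional event gives both a fluorescent and an enzymatic, histochemically detectable readout. A weak promoter of this kind is typically used so that expression depends on enhancer activity supplied by the cloned element.

The annotation does not label the mR3-17 insert itself. A large unannotated stretch upstream of the SV40 promoter, bounded by a tiny remnant of the chicken β-actin promoter, is the likely location, but the record does not give its exact position or size, and the cloning sites are listed as unknown. Although EGFP is catalogued as a C-terminal tag, here it acts as a stand-alone reporter rather than a fusion partner.
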