Features (pLannotate 1.2.2; 19 found; start..end, strand, type, name):
      1..589     +  rep_origin     ori: high-copy-number ColE1/pMB1/pBR322/pUC origin of replication
    772..826     +  CDS            lacI (fragment): lac repressor; lacI; The lac repressor binds to the lac operator to inhibit transcription in E. coli. This inhibition can be relieved by adding lactose or isopropyl-β-D-thiogalactopyranoside (IPTG).
    828..962     -  polyA_signal   SV40 poly(A) signal: SV40 polyadenylation signal
    982..1117    -  rep_origin     SV40 ori: SV40 origin of replication
   1141..1163    -  promoter       SV40 promoter (fragment): SV40 enhancer and early promoter
   1170..1209    +  CDS            lacI (fragment): lac repressor; lacI; The lac repressor binds to the lac operator to inhibit transcription in E. coli. This inhibition can be relieved by adding lactose or isopropyl-β-D-thiogalactopyranoside (IPTG).
   1222..1243    +  protein_bind   CAP binding site: CAP binding activates transcription in the presence of cAMP. E. coli catabolite activator protein
   1258..1288    +  promoter       lac promoter: promoter for the E. coli lac operon
   1296..1312    +  protein_bind   lac operator: The lac repressor binds to the lac operator to inhibit transcription in E. coli. This inhibition can be relieved by adding lactose or isopropyl-β-D-thiogalactopyranoside (IPTG). lac repressor encoded by lacI
   1697..1752    -  polyA_signal   β-globin poly(A) signal: rabbit β-globin polyadenylation signal (Gil and Proudfoot, 1987)
   1823..1894    -  CDS            HBB (fragment): HBB_PONPY - Experimental evidence at transcript level: Swiss-Prot protein existence level 2. Involved in oxygen transport from the lung to the various peripheral tissues. From Pongo pygmaeus (Bornean orangutan).
   2312..3812    -  CDS            SEAP (fragment): secreted alkaline phosphatase from human placenta The natural enzyme has a C-terminal transmembrane sequence that is replaced by a GPI anchor.
   3825..4287    -  misc_feature   IRES: internal ribosome entry site (IRES) of the encephalomyocarditis virus (EMCV)
   4426..5145    -  CDS            EGFP: the original enhanced GFP (Yang et al., 1996) mammalian codon-optimized
   5153..5179    -  misc_feature   MCS (fragment): multiple cloning site
   5186..5382    -  promoter       SV40 promoter: SV40 early promoter
   8159..8175    -  promoter       chicken β-actin promoter (fragment): contains a 21-bp deletion relative to the standard chicken β-actin promoter
   9501..9605    +  promoter       AmpR promoter: bla
   9606..10466   +  CDS            AmpR: β-lactamase; bla; confers resistance to ampicillin, carbenicillin, and related antibiotics
>Addgene plasmid #225888 | Vsx2 mR3-17 +SV40 base prom-GFP-IRES-AP | addgene full sequence | sequence record 447002 | Addgene NGS Result
TTGAGATCCTTTTTTTCTGCGCGTAATCTGCTGCTTGCAAACAAAAAAACCACCGCTACCAGCGGTGGTT
TGTTTGCCGGATCAAGAGCTACCAACTCTTTTTCCGAAGGTAACTGGCTTCAGCAGAGCGCAGATACCAA
ATACTGTTCTTCTAGTGTAGCCGTAGTTAGGCCACCACTTCAAGAACTCTGTAGCACCGCCTACATACCT
CGCTCTGCTAATCCTGTTACCAGTGGCTGCTGCCAGTGGCGATAAGTCGTGTCTTACCGGGTTGGACTCA
AGACGATAGTTACCGGATAAGGCGCAGCGGTCGGGCTGAACGGGGGGTTCGTGCACACAGCCCAGCTTGG
AGCGAACGACCTACACCGAACTGAGATACCTACAGCGTGAGCTATGAGAAAGCGCCACGCTTCCCGAAGG
GAGAAAGGCGGACAGGTATCCGGTAAGCGGCAGGGTCGGAACAGGAGAGCGCACGAGGGAGCTTCCAGGG
GGAAACGCCTGGTATCTTTATAGTCCTGTCGGGTTTCGCCACCTCTGACTTGAGCGTCGATTTTTGTGAT
GCTCGTCAGGGGGGCGGAGCCTATGGAAAAACGCCAGCAACGCGGCCTTTTTACGGTTCCTGGCCTTTTG
CTGGCCTTTTGCTCACATGTTCTTTCCTGCGTTATCCCCTGATTCTGTGGATAACCGTATTACCGCCTTT
GAGTGAGCTGATACCGCTCGCCGCAGCCGAACGACCGAGCGCAGCGAGTCAGTGAGCGAGGAAGCGGAAG
AGCGCCCAATACGCAAACCGCCTCTCCCCGCGCGTTGGCCGATTCATTAATGCAGCGGATCCAGACATGA
TAAGATACATTGATGAGTTTGGACAAACCACAACTAGAATGCAGTGAAAAAAATGCTTTATTTGTGAAAT
TTGTGATGCTATTGCTTTATTTGTAACCATTATAAGCTGCAATAAACAAGTTAGCTTTTTGCAAAAGCCT
AGGCCTCCAAAAAAGCCTCCTCACTACTTCTGGAATAGCTCAGAGGCCGAGGCGGCCTCGGCCTCTGCAT
AAATAAAAAAAATTAGTCAGCCATGGGGCGGAGAATGGGCGGAACTGGGCGGAGTTAGGGGCGGGATGGG
CGGAGTTAGGGGCGGGACTATGGTTGCTGACTAATTGAGATGCGGATCCGCTGGCACGACAGGTTTCCCG
ACTGGAAAGCGGGCAGTGAGCGCAACGCAATTAATGTGAGTTAGCTCACTCATTAGGCACCCCAGGCTTT
ACACTTTATGCTTCCGGCTCGTATGTTGTGTGGAATTGTGAGCGGATAACAATTTCACACAGGAAACAGC
TATGACCATGATTACGCCAAGCTTGGGCTGCAGGTCGAGGGATCTCCATAAGAGAAGAGGGACAGCTATG
ACTGGGAGTAGTCAGGAGAGGAGGAAAAATCTGGCTAGTAAAACATGTAAGGAAAATTTTAGGGATGTTA
AAGAAAAAAATAACACAAAACAAAATATAAAAAAAATCTAACCTCAAGTCAAGGCTTTTCTATGGAATAA
GGAATGGACAGCAGGGGGCTGTTTCATATACTGATGACCTCTTTATAGCCAACCTTTGTTCATGGCAGCC
AGCATATGGGCATATGTTGCCAAACTCTAAACCAAATACTCATTCTGATGTTTTAAATGATTTGCCCTCC
CATATGTCCTTCCGAGTGAGAGACACAAAAAATTCCAACACACTATTGCAATGAAAATAAATTTCCTTTA
TTAGCCAGAAGTCAGATGCTCAAGGGGCTTCATGATGTCCCCATAATTTTTGGCAGAGGGAAAAAGATCT
CAGTGGTATTTGTGAGCCAGGGCATTGGCCACACCAGCCACCACCTTCTGATAGGCAGCCTGCACCTGAG
GAGTGCGGCCGGCCGCGATATCCTCGACCCCACTGGGCTGTAGGTGGTGGCTGGATGGCCTGAGCCCCCT
CCTTTCCTGGGGTGCAGGCAGCCACAGGGCACAACCTGCAGTCCCTGGGGTTGGGGTAGGGAGTCCGAGA
GCAGCCAAGGGGCAGGTTTGGTGTCATGGGCTCAGTCCCCAGAGCGCACGGGGAGGGGAAGGTTCCATGG
CAGGACCTCTGTATAGGGACTCCGGGGATGACGACTCGGGCTGGAGGCCAGGCAGGACGACAGGAGGTGG
GGAGCAGGAGAACTCCGGGATGGGGAAGCAGGAGCCCCAGGGACGGGACACTCAGGGAGCAGTGGCCGTC
TCCAGCAGCAGCAGGGTCCCGGCCAGCAGAGGAAGCAACGCGGGGACCACGGACCGCCCCGGGTGCGCGG
CGTCGGTGGTGCCGGCGGGGGGCGCCAGGTCGCAGGCGGTGTAGGGCTCCAGGCAGGCGGCGAAGGCCAT
GACGTGCGCTATGAAGGTCTGCTCCTGCACGCCGTGAACCAGGTGCGCCTGCGGGCCGCGCGCGAACACC
GCCACGTCCTCGCCTGCGTGGGTCTCTTCGTCCAGGGGCACTGCTGACTGCTGCCGATACTCGGGGCTCC
CGCTCTCGCTCTCGGTAACATCCGGCCGGGCGCCGTCCTTGAGCACATAGCCTGGACCGTTTCCGTATAG
GAGGACCGTGTAGGCCTTCCTGTCCCGGGCCTTGCCAGGGGCCAGCCCGAAGATGGAGCTCCCTCGCAGG
GGGTAGCCTCCGAAGGAGAAGACGTGGGAGTGGTCGGCAGTGACGAGGCTCAGCGTGTCCTCCTCGCTGG
TGAGCTGGCCCGCCCTCTCAATGGCGTCGTCGAACATGATCGTCTCAGTCAGTGCCCGGTAAGCCCTGCT
TTCATGATGACCATGGTCGATGCGACCACCCTCCACGAAGAGGAAGAAGCCGCGGGGGTTCCTGCTCAGC
AGGCGCAGGGCAGCCTCTGTCATCTCCATCAGGGAGGGGTCCAGTGTGGAGTCTCGGTGGATCTCGTATT
TCATGTCTCCAGGCTCAAAGAGACCCATGAGATGGGTCACAGACGGGTCCAGGGAAGCCTGCATGAGCTC
AGTGCGGTTCCACACATACCGGGCACCCTGGCGCTTCGCCAGCCATTCCTGCACCAGATTCTTCCCGTCC
AGCCTGGTCCCACCTTGGCTGTAGTCATCTGGGTACTCAGGGTCTGGGGTTCCCATGCGAAACATGTACT
TTCGGCCTCCACCTAGGATCACGTCAATGTCCATGTTGGAGATGAGCTGCGTAGCGATGTCCTGGCACCC
CTCCTGGCGGGCCGAGGCAGGCACGTCGGCGTCCGAGTACCAGTTGCGGTTCACCGTGTGGGCGTAGGTG
CCGGCTGGCGAGGCGTGCTGCACTCGTGTGGTGGTTACCACTCCCACTGACTTCCCTGCTTTCTTGGCCC
GATTCATCACGGAGATGACCTCGTTGCCGCGTGTCGTGTTGCACTGGTTAAAGCGGGCGGCTGCACTCAA
GCCAATGGTCTGGAAGTTGCCCTTGACCCCGCACAGGTAGGCCGTGGCTGTGGCTCCACTGTCTGGCACA
TGTTTGTCTACATTGTATGTCTTGGACAGAGCCACATATGGGAAGCGGTCCATGGCCAGGGGTATCTCAG
GCCCCAGTTTGTCCTTCTTCTGCCCTTTTAGGATCCTGGCAGCTGTCACCGTAGACACCCCCATCCCATC
GCCCAGGAAGATGATGAGGTTCTTGGCGGCTGTCTGTGCAGGCTGCAGCTTCTTGGCGGCACCCAGGGCC
TCGGCTGCCTCGCGGTTCCAGAAGTCCGGGTTCTCCTCCTCAACTGGGATGATGCCCAGGGAGAGCTGTA
GCCTCAGGCCCAGCAGCAGCAGCAGCAGCAGCCTCGACCCCATATTATCATCGTGTTTTTCAAAGGAAAA
CCACGTCCCCGTGGTTCGGGGGGCCTAGACGTTTTTTTAACCTCGACTAAACACATGTAAAGCATGTGCA
CCGAGGCCCCAGATCAGATCCCATACAATGGGGTACCTTCTGGGCATCCTTCAGCCCCTTGTTGAATACG
CTTGAGGAGAGCCATTTGACTCTTTCCACAACTATCCAACTCACAACGTGGCACTGGGGTTGTGCCGCCT
TTGCAGGTGTATCTTATACACGTGGCTTTTGGCCGCAGAGGCACCTGTCGCCAGGTGGGGGGTTCCGCTG
CCTGCAAAGGGTCGCTACAGACGTTGTTTGTCTTCAAGAAGCTTCCAGAGGAACTGCTTCCTTCACGACA
TTCAACAGACCTTGCATTCCTTTGGCGAGAGGGGAAAGACCCCTAGGAATGCTCGTCAAGAAGACAGGGC
CAGGTTTCCGGGCCCTCACATTGCCAAAAGACGGCAATATGGTGGAAAATAACATATAGACAAACGCACA
CCGGCCTTATTCCAAGCGGCTTCGGCCAGTAACGTTAGGGGGGGGGGAGGGAGAGGGGGGGGGSGGGGGG
GSGGAATTGGCCGCTTTACTTGTACAGCTCGTCCATGCCGAGAGTGATCCCGGCGGCGGTCACGAACTCC
AGCAGGACCATGTGATCGCGCTTCTCGTTGGGGTCTTTGCTCAGGGCGGACTGGGTGCTCAGGTAGTGGT
TGTCGGGCAGCAGCACGGGGCCGTCGCCGATGGGGGTGTTCTGCTGGTAGTGGTCGGCGAGCTGCACGCT
GCCGTCCTCGATGTTGTGGCGGATCTTGAAGTTCACCTTGATGCCGTTCTTCTGCTTGTCGGCCATGATA
TAGACGTTGTGGCTGTTGTAGTTGTACTCCAGCTTGTGCCCCAGGATGTTGCCGTCCTCCTTGAAGTCGA
TGCCCTTCAGCTCGATGCGGTTCACCAGGGTGTCGCCCTCGAACTTCACCTCGGCGCGGGTCTTGTAGTT
GCCGTCGTCCTTGAAGAAGATGGTGCGCTCCTGGACGTAGCCTTCGGGCATGGCGGACTTGAAGAAGTCG
TGCTGCTTCATGTGGTCGGGGTAGCGGCTGAAGCACTGCACGCCGTAGGTCAGGGTGGTCACGAGGGTGG
GCCAGGGCACGGGCAGCTTGCCGGTGGTGCAGATGAACTTCAGGGTCAGCTTGCCGTAGGTGGCATCGCC
CTCGCCCTCGCCGGACACGCTGAACTTGTGGCCGTTTACGTCGCCGTCCAGCTCGACCAGGATGGGCACC
ACCCCGGTGAACAGCTCCTCGCCCTTGCTCACCATGGTGGCGACCGGTGGATCCCGGGCCCGCGGTACCA
AGCTTTTTGCAAAAGCCTAGGCCTCCAAAAAAGCCTCCTCACTACTTCTGGAATAGCTCAGAGGCCGAGG
CGGCCTCGGCCTCTGCATAAATAAAAAAAATTAGTCAGCGATGGGGCGGAGAATGGGCGGAACTGGGCGG
AGTTAGGGGCGGGATGGGCGGAGTTAGGGGCGGGACTATGGTTGCTGACTAATTGAGATGCAGATCGCAG
ATCTCGAGTCAGAGTAGCTGGGATTACAGACATACGGGGAAGCCTTCCTGAGTGGGGTAGTAACAGGACT
GGACTCTGAAGGACTGGCTTACAGGGACTTCCTCATATTTGACCTGAAGCAATGACACCTTCAACCGCTT
TAACCTATAACCACCTCTTCTCAGTGCTTTTCCCCTGAACAAAAGGAAAAAAAAACATCTTCTACTCAGC
AGACCTCCTCATGGTTCCCCTCAGCCATCCTGAGGTGGCTGCTAGGCCCTCAAGAGCCGGGTATCTCCAC
CCCATCTCAAAATTTTCTCTTGGCCTGAAATCAGGGGCCGGAGTAACTTTCCTGCAATGCTGAAGATGTT
GGGCAGAGAGGAAATTATGTCCATGTCCCTGGGGCCCCACCCCACAATGCCCCCTGCAGTGAGGAACAAC
CATGAGGGCTGCTCAAGGGGGAGGTGAATGAAGAAACACAGCTAGGGGAGGGCTTGGTCTCACAATCCAG
TTCCCCTTAATATCCCATAATAAGGTGCTGTCAACATGAGTTTCCCGTTCAAGTAGATTTGCTAAGAAGG
CTGCGGGAGGTCAGAGGTGCTTTCTGGCCCTCCTGGTATGGGGCACAGGGGCCCTTCCTCACCTTTTCCC
CCTCTGCAGTCTAAATAGACTCATTTGTCAGCCTGTGTGTACCCGGGTTCCATGAATCCGTGACGGGGTG
TTAGAGGCCCTTGAGCCCTCTGTGTCTCCTCCGAGATACAAAAACAGGATTTTGTTTTAATGTGAGGGAG
CTCAGAGCTTGACCAGGAAGGTAGGCATGGAGGTCCCAGGGAGACAGGGCTCCACATGTAGAGGGATCCA
GAATGCGTTGGCCGACCTGGTGTTTAGATTGGCTGCTGGCTACTCACTCTGCTTTCCCATGGAATCCCTG
TTAAACACTCCCTCTTTCCCCCTGGGGTGGGGCAGAGACCTGGCTTCTCAGGTGTCTCTCTGTAGAATGG
TGTGAGCTCTTGAAGAGAGTAGTAAAGGAGACATGGTCGCCATGTACCAGGCCGGCTCTAGAGCGTCCCA
TATGGAATTGCTTCCTGCAGTTCGGTGGAGCTGGGACAGGCAGAAACACCAAGGGGTCAAGGCTGGGGAT
GGAAGCTGTGTAAGAACAGGCTGTGGTACCTATTTCCCCAAGCCAGCAGGGGCTGTTGGAATTTAAGAAA
GAAGTCCAGGCATGATGGAACATGCCCATACATCCCAGCACTTGCGGGGCTGAGGCAGGAGGATCACCAG
TTTGAGGTCAGTGTGGCCTATACATATATATCAAACAAAACTAGACCAGTGTGGCCTATACATATATATC
AAACAAAACTAGACCAGTGTGTGGAACAGAGGAGGACAGGAATGGAGCCCCGGTGGGGACTGTGGGGAGA
GGCAGGAGGAGCTGGCTGTCCGGAGGTCAAAGGATCTAGACATCTGGGCCTGGGCTCAGATGGGGCACCT
TGTGCACCTCTGCCTGGAAGCATCTGGAGTGGCCGAGGTGAACAGGATGAAGTCATACTGTGCCCTCCCC
AGGGGACCAGTGGTGGGTGCCAATGAGCTATGTGGTAAGACCATGGGGGCCATAGGACAGGAAGGCAGGT
TGGGGGCTGAGGAGGGCAGAGCTGGGTTTCTATCCCTTTTGTGAGCCGTTTTAATTCGTGTAAATGAGGG
TTTTTAATTTGTCATTCTGGGTTTTAGTTCTATTACCGTCTCATTTGCCTCTAAACCCTATTTCGCCTCA
GCCTGGACCGAATTCCATTTGATGCATTAGAACTAATTCTCCTCCTAAGGGGTTAGACGTTTTCTCCCCA
CACAAAAGTCGCTTATTTTGGATAAAGAGACGATTAGATTTATCTTTAATATTTTAATGGCAGCTGGGAT
TAGCGGGCAAGCAGCCCCAGCCAGTGCTCTTCTCCCCGGATTAGGTTCTGATAAACTCTCAGATGGGGAG
CCCCCCCCCCCCGTACTCCACTTTCTGTTTTCTACAAAGTGCTTTTTTATTATTTTTCTGTGGGAAAAAA
ATTCCCTTGTCTTTTGGAGCATCATAAATTCCATTTGCTGTTTTCTATTAAATCAAGTTGATTAAATTCG
TTGTGACTCTTTGCACATAGATCTTTTTAATTTTAACGTCTCCAGCATAAAATCTTTAATGGTGCAATTT
AAAATTGCTGCAATATACAGTGCAGGCCCTGATCAAGCAGATGGAGATGAGGTTCTGCCGGGTGGGGGGG
AGTGAGGAGAAGGCCGGGATTGACTCTTCCCTGAAGAACTGAGTGTGACCCTGAGTACCCACACTCAAGC
GCCTTTTCAGCCACGCTGTCGAGCTTCAGGCTTTCCCTAGCACCCTGGCCAGAACTTACAGACAACTTGC
CTGTGCTTCTTACTGTGTGTGTCCTGCTAATACTCCTTATAAGAAGGGTTGGTGGCTGAAGGTCACACAG
CCATTGGGTCCAATTTGTGTGGTCTGCGGCCAGCCCCCCCACCTCAACTCTCAGAGCCTCTATCTATTTC
CTTACCAGTGAAATGGGGTGATTGGTTCTGCACGGACTCCCATGGCTTCGATAAAGACTTGATACAGACT
GCCTTGTGAACAGTGCAGGGCTGGGCTTTCCTGGATATCTGGGGGATTCTTCCGGTCCTATTTGGGACCA
GACACTCTGTCATCCGTCCCAGGACCGGTAGAGCTGAATTTTGAGGTCTTGGGAATTTTCCCTAACTACC
AGGTCTTGGCTGCCCCCTCCCCTTAACTCCTMSCCSCCCCCCCCCCCCCCCCCCGTTTCTTTCTCTTGTC
CCTCCTTCTGTAATCTGACCTCATCAAGCCCTGGGAAGGCTGATCCACCGGAGCAAATCCTTCATCCAGA
GGGCCAAAATCAGCTTAATTTGTAGCAATTTGAAGCAGGTCTTTGCCAGGATTTGAATATCAAATTATCC
CATAGCCTAGACAGGCCTGGGAGCTTCCCCTACCCCCATCTCCCCACTGCAATATGGATGGATGTGTTCT
GAGATCCATGGGGGACACTGAAGAGACCAGACTGGGCCAGAGGATGCTGATGGTATCAGGTGTGCTGGGG
GAAAATGGCACCAGTCAGCCCATCCCAGGCCTGAGAAGGAGGACAGGGAGGAGACAGGAACTTCCTGATT
GGGAGACTGATCCCCTTGTCAAACCTTCAGGGAACATGGACAGATTTTTCTTGTCATTTAATAATACAGT
ATAAAGTAATGATAATATAAGCATACAGTTTACACCATGCTCACATCGTCGTAGTTATCACTAGAGGAGC
TGAAGTGGCCCGAGGGACATACATGAATTACATGCAAATATTCTGCCATCTGTCTGTTTGGTTTTTTTTT
TTTTCCAAGACAGGGTTTCTCTGTGTAACCCTGGTTATCCTGGACCTCACTCTGTAGACCAGGTTGGCCT
CAGAACTCACAGAGATCCTCCTGCCTCTGCCTCCTGAGTGTTCAGATTAAGTTCCTGTGCCACCACTGCT
CAGCTCAAAAGACTATTTTGATGACTAGGAAAGTCTGGAAAAATCTCAGCTGGCCAATCAACAAACACCT
TGCCCACCTCTCTCCAGCCCCCGGTGTCTGGGGAAGATCCGACCCTCAGTGCTACAAGCCATTTTCTTTA
CAGACTGATCCATGCTGGCCCTGCTTGCTCAGACTAGCCGCTACACCTCTTTGGCCCTTCTGGTTAGTCC
TGTTTCCTCTGGCAACCTCCCTCTTGATTCCTGGTGTGTCCTGGGGCCTGGAAGATGTCCACACCCACCC
ACCACAGGGGATGCACTGCCCAGACCTGAGAACCGGAGTTGTACCTGTCTCATGGGCCTGTCATGCCTCG
TGGGATGTGAAAGAGTCCTTTGTAAGCCTGTCTGTCCACCCAATAGCAAGAGGAGAAACCATCCAGATGT
GGAGGTACATAATTTAATCCCAGCGCCTGGGAGGCAGAGAAGGGAGGGTTTCTGTGAGTTCAAGGACAGC
CTGGTCTACATATTAAGCTCTAGGCTAGCCAGGGGTATACAATGAGACTTTGTCAAAAAAAAAAAAAAAA
AAAAAAAAAAAANGCCGGTCGACCCAGGTGGCACTTTTCGGGGAAATGTGCGCGGAACCCCTATTTGTTT
ATTTTTCTAAATACATTCAAATATGTATCCGCTCATGAGACAATAACCCTGATAAATGCTTCAATAATAT
TGAAAAAGGAAGAGTATGAGTATTCAACATTTCCGTGTCGCCCTTATTCCCTTTTTTGCGGCATTTTGCC
TTCCTGTTTTTGCTCACCCAGAAACGCTGGTGAAAGTAAAAGATGCTGAAGATCAGTTGGGTGCACGAGT
GGGTTACATCGAACTGGATCTCAACAGCGGTAAGATCCTTGAGAGTTTTCGCCCCGAAGAACGTTTTCCA
ATGATGAGCACTTTTAAAGTTCTGCTATGTGGCGCGGTATTATCCCGTATTGACGCCGGGCAAGAGCAAC
TCGGTCGCCGCATACACTATTCTCAGAATGACTTGGTTGAGTACTCACCAGTCACAGAAAAGCATCTTAC
GGATGGCATGACAGTAAGAGAATTATGCAGTGCTGCCATAACCATGAGTGATAACACTGCGGCCAACTTA
CTTCTGACAACGATCGGAGGACCGAAGGAGCTAACCGCTTTTTTGCACAACATGGGGGATCATGTAACTC
GCCTTGATCGTTGGGAACCGGAGCTGAATGAAGCCATACCAAACGACGAGCGTGACACCACGATGCCTGT
AGCAATGGCAACAACGTTGCGCAAACTATTAACTGGCGAACTACTTACTCTAGCTTCCCGGCAACAATTA
ATAGACTGGATGGAGGCGGATAAAGTTGCAGGACCACTTCTGCGCTCGGCCCTTCCGGCTGGCTGGTTTA
TTGCTGATAAATCTGGAGCCGGTGAGCGTGGGTCTCGCGGTATCATTGCAGCACTGGGGCCAGATGGTAA
GCCCTCCCGTATCGTAGTTATCTACACGACGGGGAGTCAGGCAACTATGGATGAACGAAATAGACAGATC
GCTGAGATAGGTGCCTCACTGATTAAGCATTGGTAACTGTCAGACCAAGTTTACTCATATATACTTTAGA
TTGATTTAAAACTTCATTTTTAATTTAAAAGGATCTAGGTGAAGATCCTTTTTGATAATCTCATGACCAA
AATCCCTTAACGTGAGTTTTCGTTCCACTGAGCGTCAGACCCCGTAGAAAAGATCAAAGGATCTTC
